Addgene plasmid #113180: pAW189
Purpose: E. coli expression vector for untagged E. coli Cas1 Q136A + Cas2
Depositing lab: Jennifer Doudna. Depositing organization: University of California, Berkeley. Publication: Structures of the CRISPR genome integration complex. Wright AV, Liu JJ, Knott GJ, Doxzen KW, Nogales E, Doudna JA. Science. 2017 Sep 15;357(6356):1113-1118. doi: 10.1126/science.aao0679. Epub 2017 Jul 20. PubMed 28729350.
Backbone
  Vector backbone: pCDF1b
  Backbone size w/o insert (bp): 4000
  Total vector size (bp): 4728
  Vector type: Bacterial Expression
Growth in bacteria
  Bacterial resistance: Streptomycin, 50 μg/mL
  Growth temperature: 37°C
  Growth strain: DH5alpha
  Copy number: Low Copy
Gene/Insert 1
  Gene/Insert name: Cas1
  Species: E. coli
  Insert size (bp): 924
  Mutation: Q136A
Gene/Insert 2
  Gene/Insert name: Cas2
  Species: E. coli
  Insert size (bp): 285
Terms and licenses: Academic/Nonprofit Terms; Industry Terms: Not Available to Industry
How to cite: pAW189 was a gift from Jennifer Doudna (Addgene plasmid # 113180 ; http://n2t.net/addgene:113180 ; RRID:Addgene_113180)
