[The description below was written by a language model from this plasmid's Addgene catalogue record and pLannotate feature annotations shown in this document.]
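Description:
pAW189 is a 4,728 bp bacterial expression plasmid built on the pCDF1b backbone for co-production of untagged E. coli Cas1 carrying a Q136A substitution together with E. coli Cas2. It replicates from the CloDF13 (CDF) origin, a low-copy replicon that is compatible with other common plasmid origins, so it can be maintained alongside additional plasmids in the same cell. Selection relies on the aadA aminoglycoside adenylyltransferase gene (SmR), which confers streptomycin and spectinomycin resistance and sits directly downstream of the annotated AmpR (bla) promoter. Two very short annotated tetracycline-resistance fragments are backbone remnants rather than a functional marker.

The expression cassette is a standard T7lac arrangement. A T7 promoter is followed by a lac operator and the strong phage T7 gene 10 ribosome binding site. The cas1 (ygbT) and cas2 (ygbF) open reading frames come next in the same orientation, separated by only a short gap, and a T7 terminator closes the unit. This layout implies that both proteins are translated from a single transcript. A lacI gene with its own promoter supplies repressor, so expression should require a host providing T7 RNA polymerase and be inducible with IPTG. S-Tag and SET1 fragments are annotated downstream of cas2, but they appear to be vector-derived sequence lying outside the coding regions, consistent with the stated untagged design.

The Cas1–Cas2 complex carries out spacer acquisition in CRISPR adaptive immunity, and the plasmid was deposited with a structural study of the CRISPR integration complex. The record does not state the functional consequence of the Q136A mutation. The construct presumably serves to produce this variant complex for biochemical or structural comparison with the wild type.
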