Features (pLannotate 1.2.2; 16 found; start..end, strand, type, name):
      3..27      +  protein_bind   lac operator: The lac repressor binds to the lac operator to inhibit transcription in E. coli. This inhibition can be relieved by adding lactose or isopropyl-β-D-thiogalactopyranoside (IPTG). lac repressor encoded by lacI
     42..64      +  RBS            RBS: efficient ribosome binding site from bacteriophage T7 gene 10 (Olins and Rangwala, 1989)
     77..991     +  CDS            ygbT: CAS1_ECOLI - Also known as cas1. Experimental evidence at protein level: Swiss-Prot protein existence level 1. CRISPR (clustered regularly interspaced short palindromic repeat), is an adaptive immune system that provides protection against mobile genetic elements (viruses, transposable elements and conjugative plasmids) (PubMed:21255106, PubMed:24920831, PubMed:24793649). CRISPR clusters contain sequences complementary to antecedent mobile elements and target invading nucleic acids. CRISPR clusters are transcribed and processed into CRISPR RNA (crRNA). The Cas1-Cas2 complex is involved in CRIS
   1007..1288    +  CDS            ygbF (sequence withheld): CAS2_ECOLI - Also known as cas2. Experimental evidence at protein level: Swiss-Prot protein existence level 1. CRISPR (clustered regularly interspaced short palindromic repeat), is an adaptive immune system that provides protection against mobile genetic elements (viruses, transposable elements and conjugative plasmids) (PubMed:21255106, PubMed:24920831, PubMed:24793649). CRISPR clusters contain sequences complementary to antecedent mobile elements and target invading nucleic acids. CRISPR clusters are transcribed and processed into CRISPR RNA (crRNA). The Cas1-Cas2 complex is involved in CRIS
   1313..1354    +  CDS            S-Tag (fragment): affinity and epitope tag derived from pancreatic ribonuclease A
   1384..1401    +  CDS            SET1 (fragment): solubility-enhancement tag derived from T7 phage gene 10B
   1409..1456    +  terminator     T7 terminator: transcription terminator for bacteriophage T7 RNA polymerase
   1627..2418    -  CDS            SmR: aminoglycoside adenylyltransferase (Murphy, 1985); aadA; confers resistance to spectinomycin and streptomycin
   2419..2510    -  promoter       AmpR promoter: bla
   2558..3296    -  rep_origin     CloDF13 ori: Plasmids containing the CloDF13 (CDF) origin of replication can be propagated in E. coli cells that contain additional plasmids with compatible origins.
   3393..3457    -  CDS            TcR (fragment): tetracycline efflux protein; tet; confers resistance to tetracycline
   3472..3493    -  protein_bind   CAP binding site: CAP binding activates transcription in the presence of cAMP. E. coli catabolite activator protein
   3506..4588    -  CDS            lacI: lac repressor; lacI; The lac repressor binds to the lac operator to inhibit transcription in E. coli. This inhibition can be relieved by adding lactose or isopropyl-β-D-thiogalactopyranoside (IPTG).
   4589..4666    -  promoter       lacI promoter: lacI
   4674..4709    -  CDS            TcR (fragment): tetracycline efflux protein; tet; confers resistance to tetracycline
   4712..2       +  promoter       T7 promoter (across the origin): promoter for bacteriophage T7 RNA polymerase
>Addgene plasmid #113180 | pAW189 | addgene full sequence | sequence record 217619 | Addgene NGS Result
GGGGAATTGTGAGCGGATAACAATTCCCCTGTAGAAATAATTTTGTTTAACTTTAATAAGGAGATATACC
ATGGCGATGACCTGGCTTCCCCTTAATCCCATTCCACTCAAAGATCGCGTCTCCATGATCTTTCTGCAAT
ATGGGCAGATCGATGTAATAGATGGCGCGTTTGTACTTATCGACAAGACAGGGATCCGCACTCATATTCC
TGTTGGCTCGGTTGCCTGCATCATGCTGGAACCTGGTACACGGGTTTCGCATGCAGCTGTACGCCTGGCT
GCGCAAGTTGGAACATTGTTGGTATGGGTGGGGGAAGCGGGCGTTCGTGTTTATGCTTCTGGTCAGCCTG
GAGGTGCGCGTTCAGATAAGCTGCTCTATCAGGCAAAACTTGCTCTGGATGAAGATTTGCGTCTGAAGGT
CGTACGTAAAATGTTTGAACTTCGGTTTGGAGAACCTGCGCCTGCCCGGCGCTCCGTAGAGGCACTCAGA
GGTATAGAAGGCAGTCGCGTGCGGGCAACCTACGCACTTCTGGCGAAGCAATACGGCGTGACATGGAATG
GACGTCGCTACGATCCGAAAGACTGGGAAAAGGGCGATACGATCAACCAATGCATTAGCGCTGCAACTTC
CTGTTTATACGGCGTAACTGAAGCGGCGATACTTGCAGCTGGTTATGCACCAGCTATTGGGTTTGTGCAT
ACAGGAAAGCCTCTTTCCTTTGTTTACGATATTGCAGACATCATTAAATTTGACACTGTTGTACCGAAAG
CTTTTGAGATAGCGCGTCGTAACCCTGGTGAGCCGGACCGGGAAGTCCGTTTGGCGTGCAGGGATATTTT
TCGCAGTAGTAAAACATTAGCCAAATTGATTCCGCTTATAGAGGACGTGCTTGCCGCTGGAGAAATACAA
CCGCCGGCCCCACCTGAAGATGCACAGCCTGTTGCCATTCCGCTTCCTGTTTCACTGGGAGATGCAGGCC
ATCGCTCGAGCTGAAGGAGATATACC
[282 nt withheld, positions 1007-1288]
TGAGCGGCCGCACTCGAGTCTGGTAAAGAAACCGCTGCTGCGAAATTTGAACGCCAGCACATGGACTCGT
CTACTAGCGCAGCTTAATTAACCTAGGCTGCTGCCACCGCTGAGCAATAACTAGCATAACCCCTTGGGGC
CTCTAAACGGGTCTTGAGGGGTTTTTTGCTGAAACCTCAGGCATTTGAGAAGCACACGGTCACACTGCTT
CCGGTAGTCAATAAACCGGTAAACCAGCAATAGACATAAGCGGCTATTTAACGACCCTGCCCTGAACCGA
CGACCGGGTCATCGTGGCCGGATCTTGCGGCCCCTCGGCTTGAACGAATTGTTAGACATTATTTGCCGAC
TACCTTGGTGATCTCGCCTTTCACGTAGTGGACAAATTCTTCCAACTGATCTGCGCGCGAGGCCAAGCGA
TCTTCTTCTTGTCCAAGATAAGCCTGTCTAGCTTCAAGTATGACGGGCTGATACTGGGCCGGCAGGCGCT
CCATTGCCCAGTCGGCAGCGACATCCTTCGGCGCGATTTTGCCGGTTACTGCGCTGTACCAAATGCGGGA
CAACGTAAGCACTACATTTCGCTCATCGCCAGCCCAGTCGGGCGGCGAGTTCCATAGCGTTAAGGTTTCA
TTTAGCGCCTCAAATAGATCCTGTTCAGGAACCGGATCAAAGAGTTCCTCCGCCGCTGGACCTACCAAGG
CAACGCTATGTTCTCTTGCTTTTGTCAGCAAGATAGCCAGATCAATGTCGATCGTGGCTGGCTCGAAGAT
ACCTGCAAGAATGTCATTGCGCTGCCATTCTCCAAATTGCAGTTCGCGCTTAGCTGGATAACGCCACGGA
ATGATGTCGTCGTGCACAACAATGGTGACTTCTACAGCGCGGAGAATCTCGCTCTCTCCAGGGGAAGCCG
AAGTTTCCAAAAGGTCGTTGATCAAAGCTCGCCGCGTTGTTTCATCAAGCCTTACGGTCACCGTAACCAG
CAAATCAATATCACTGTGTGGCTTCAGGCCGCCATCCACTGCGGAGCCGTACAAATGTACGGCCAGCAAC
GTCGGTTCGAGATGGCGCTCGATGACGCCAACTACCTCTGATAGTTGAGTCGATACTTCGGCGATCACCG
CTTCCCTCATACTCTTCCTTTTTCAATATTATTGAAGCATTTATCAGGGTTATTGTCTCATGAGCGGATA
CATATTTGAATGTATTTAGAAAAATAAACAAATAGCTAGCTCACTCGGTCGCTACGCTCCGGGCGTGAGA
CTGCGGCGGGCGCTGCGGACACATACAAAGTTACCCACAGATTCCGTGGATAAGCAGGGGACTAACATGT
GAGGCAAAACAGCAGGGCCGCGCCGGTGGCGTTTTTCCATAGGCTCCGCCCTCCTGCCAGAGTTCACATA
AACAGACGCTTTTCCGGTGCATCTGTGGGAGCCGTGAGGCTCAACCATGAATCTGACAGTACGGGCGAAA
CCCGACAGGACTTAAAGATCCCCACCGTTTCCGGCGGGTCGCTCCCTCTTGCGCTCTCCTGTTCCGACCC
TGCCGTTTACCGGATACCTGTTCCGCCTTTCTCCCTTACGGGAAGTGTGGCGCTTTCTCATAGCTCACAC
ACTGGTATCTCGGCTCGGTGTAGGTCGTTCGCTCCAAGCTGGGCTGTAAGCAAGAACTCCCCGTTCAGCC
CGACTGCTGCGCCTTATCCGGTAACTGTTCACTTGAGTCCAACCCGGAAAAGCACGGTAAAACGCCACTG
GCAGCAGCCATTGGTAACTGGGAGTTCGCAGAGGATTTGTTTAGCTAAACACGCGGTTGCTCTTGAAGTG
TGCGCCAAAGTCCGGCTACACTGGAAGGACAGATTTGGTTGCTGTGCTCTGCGAAAGCCAGTTACCACGG
TTAAGCAGTTCCCCAACTGACTTAACCTTCGATCAAACCACCTCCCCAGGTGGTTTTTTCGTTTACAGGG
CAAAAGATTACGCGCAGAAAAAAAGGATCTCAAGAAGATCCTTTGATCTTTTCTACTGAACCGCTCTAGA
TTTCAGTGCAATTTATCTCTTCAAATGTAGCACCTGAAGTCAGCCCCATACGATATAAGTTGTAATTCTC
ATGTTAGTCATGCCCCGCGCCCACCGGAAGGAGCTGACTGGGTTGAAGGCTCTCAAGGGCATCGGTCGAG
ATCCCGGTGCCTAATGAGTGAGCTAACTTACATTAATTGCGTTGCGCTCACTGCCCGCTTTCCAGTCGGG
AAACCTGTCGTGCCAGCTGCATTAATGAATCGGCCAACGCGCGGGGAGAGGCGGTTTGCGTATTGGGCGC
CAGGGTGGTTTTTCTTTTCACCAGTGAGACGGGCAACAGCTGATTGCCCTTCACCGCCTGGCCCTGAGAG
AGTTGCAGCAAGCGGTCCACGCTGGTTTGCCCCAGCAGGCGAAAATCCTGTTTGATGGTGGTTAACGGCG
GGATATAACATGAGCTGTCTTCGGTATCGTCGTATCCCACTACCGAGATGTCCGCACCAACGCGCAGCCC
GGACTCGGTAATGGCGCGCATTGCGCCCAGCGCCATCTGATCGTTGGCAACCAGCATCGCAGTGGGAACG
ATGCCCTCATTCAGCATTTGCATGGTTTGTTGAAAACCGGACATGGCACTCCAGTCGCCTTCCCGTTCCG
CTATCGGCTGAATTTGATTGCGAGTGAGATATTTATGCCAGCCAGCCAGACGCAGACGCGCCGAGACAGA
ACTTAATGGGCCCGCTAACAGCGCGATTTGCTGGTGACCCAATGCGACCAGATGCTCCACGCCCAGTCGC
GTACCGTCTTCATGGGAGAAAATAATACTGTTGATGGGTGTCTGGTCAGAGACATCAAGAAATAACGCCG
GAACATTAGTGCAGGCAGCTTCCACAGCAATGGCATCCTGGTCATCCAGCGGATAGTTAATGATCAGCCC
ACTGACGCGTTGCGCGAGAAGATTGTGCACCGCCGCTTTACAGGCTTCGACGCCGCTTCGTTCTACCATC
GACACCACCACGCTGGCACCCAGTTGATCGGCGCGAGATTTAATCGCCGCGACAATTTGCGACGGCGCGT
GCAGGGCCAGACTGGAGGTGGCAACGCCAATCAGCAACGACTGTTTGCCCGCCAGTTGTTGTGCCACGCG
GTTGGGAATGTAATTCAGCTCCGCCATCGCCGCTTCCACTTTTTCCCGCGTTTTCGCAGAAACGTGGCTG
GCCTGGTTCACCACGCGGGAAACGGTCTGATAAGAGACACCGGCATACTCTGCGACATCGTATAACGTTA
CTGGTTTCACATTCACCACCCTGAATTGACTCTCTTCCGGGCGCTATCATGCCATACCGCGAAAGGTTTT
GCGCCATTCGATGGTGTCCGGGATCTCGACGCTCTCCCTTATGCGACTCCTGCATTAGGAAATTAATACG
ACTCACTATA
